>Addgene plasmid #34199 | KHBD00037 | depositor partial sequence | sequence record 40766 | KHBD00037 sequence 771 bps
ATGACGAGCATTTGCAGCAGCAAATTCCAGCAGCAGCATTACCAGCTGACCAACAGTAACATTTTCTTGC
TGCAACATCAGCATCACCATCAAACGCAGCAGCACCAGTTGATTGCTCCGAAAATACCTTTGGGTACCAG
CCAACTGCAGAATATGCAGCAGAGTCAACAGTCCAATGTTGGACCCATGTTGTCCTCCCAGAAGAAGAAG
TTCAACTACAATAACATGCCCTATGGCGAGCAATTGCCATCGGTAGCCAGACGAAATGCCCGTGAACGCA
ATCGCGTGAAGCAGGTGAACAATGGATTCGTCAATCTCCGCCAGCATTTGCCTCAAACTGTGGTAAACTC
GCTGTCCAATGGAGGACGTGGTAGCAGCAAGAAGTTATCCAAGGTGGACACACTGCGAATCGCCGTTGAA
TATATTCGAGGACTACAGGACATGCTTGATGATGGCACTGCTTCATCAACTCGTCACATCTACAATTCCG
CCGATGAAAGTAGCAACGATGGCAGCAGCTATAACGATTACAACGATAGTTTGGACAGTTCGCAACAGTT
CTTGACGGGAGCCACCCAGTCTGCCCAATCCCACTCGTACCACTCCGCCTCGCCCACGCCGTCGTACTCC
GGATCCGAGATTTCCGGAGGTGGCTATATCAAACAGGAACTACAAGAGCAGGACCTCAAATTCGACTCCT
TTGATAGCTTCAGTGACGAGCAGCCAGATGACGAGGAGCTACTCGATTATATTTCATCTTGGCAAGAGCG
G
