>Addgene plasmid #34199 | KHBD00037 | addgene partial sequence | sequence record 41669 | M13-Rev 5'-CAGGAAACAGCTATGACC-3'
AATAATGATTTTATTTTGACTGATAGTGACCTGTTCGTTGCAACAAATTGATAAGCAATGCTTTCTTATA
ATGCCAACTTTGTACAAGAAAGTTGGCAACCGCTCTTGCCAAGATGAAATATAATCGAGTAGCTCCTCGT
CATCTGGCTGCTCGTCACTGAAGCTATCAAAGGAGTCGAATTTGAGGTCCTGCTCTTGTAGTTCCTGTTT
GATATAGCCACCTCCGGAAATCTCGGATCCGGAGTACGACGGCGTGGGCGAGGCGGAGTGGTACGAGTGG
GATTGGGCAGACTGGGTGGCTCCCGTCAAGAACTGTTGCGAACTGTCCAAACTATCGTTGTAATCGTTAT
AGCTGCTGCCATCGTTGCTACTTTCATCGGCGGAATTGTAGATGTGACGAGTTGATGAAGCAGTGCCATC
ATCAAGCATGTCCTGTAGTCCTCGAATATATTCAACGGCGATTCGCAGTGTGTCCACCTTGGATAACTTC
TTGCTGCTACCACGTCCTCCATTGGACAGCGAGTTTACCACAGTTTGAGGCAAATGCTGGCGGAGATTGA
CGAATCCATTGTTCACCTGCTTCACGCGATTGCGTTCACGGGCATTTCGTCTGGCTACCGATGGCAATTG
CTCGCCATAGGGCATGTTATTGTAGTTGAACTTCTTCTTCTGGGAGGACAACATGGGTCCAACATTG
