[The description below was written by a language model from this plasmid's Addgene catalogue record.]
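Description:
KHBD00037 is a Gateway entry-type clone built in the pDONR221 donor vector backbone (Invitrogen; about 2.5 kb without insert) and carrying the open reading frame of the Drosophila melanogaster gene CG3839, better known as lethal of scute, l(1)sc, a basic helix-loop-helix transcription factor of the achaete-scute complex. The insert is recorded as 771 bp and was introduced by Gateway recombination cloning, which in a pDONR221 context normally leaves the ORF flanked by attL recombination sites, although no feature table is provided to confirm the exact junctions. The plasmid is maintained in E. coli as a high-copy replicon under kanamycin selection, and the insert can be read through from the flanking M13 forward and reverse primer sites.

The backbone is a cloning and shuttle vector, not an expression vector, and the record lists no promoter, tag or reporter driving the insert. Its purpose is to serve as a source from which the ORF can be transferred by LR recombination into destination vectors of choice. The depositor notes that ORFs in this collection were cloned open-ended, without a stop codon, which allows in-frame C-terminal fusions to whatever tag or domain the destination vector supplies. The clone belongs to a collection of Drosophila ORFs assembled for automated screening of protein–DNA interactions at fly regulatory elements, so it is suited to generating fusion constructs for such interaction assays and to other applications requiring a transferable l(1)sc coding sequence.
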