Addgene plasmid #34199: KHBD00037
Depositing lab: Bart Deplancke. Depositing organization: Swiss Federal Institute of Technology (EPFL). Publication: Automated protein-DNA interaction screening of Drosophila regulatory elements. Korneel Hens, Jean-Daniel Feuz, Alina Isakova, Antonina Lagovitina, Andreas Massouras, Julien Bryois, Patrick Callaerts, Susan E. Celniker, Bart Deplancke. Nat Methods. 2011 Oct 30;8(12):1065-70. 10.1038/nmeth.1763 PubMed 22037703.
Backbone
  Vector backbone: pDONR221
  Backbone manufacturer: Invitrogen
  Backbone size w/o insert (bp): 2536
  Vector type: Gateway Donor Vector
Growth in bacteria
  Bacterial resistance: Kanamycin, 50 μg/mL
  Growth temperature: 37°C
  Growth strain: DH5alpha
  Copy number: High Copy
Gene/Insert
  Gene/Insert name: CG3839 (alt names: FBgn0002561; l(1)sc; lethal of scute)
  Species: D. melanogaster (fly)
  Insert size (bp): 771
  Entrez Gene: l(1)sc (a.k.a. Dmel_CG3839, AS-C T3, AS-T3, ASC-T3, CG3839, Dmel\CG3839, EG:198A6.2, L'Sc, L'sc, L(1)sc, T3, ascT3, bHLHc28, l'sc, l(1)1Ba, l-sc, l[1]sc, lsc, sc/T3)
  Cloning method: Gateway Cloning
  Sequencing primers: 5′ M13F; 3′ M13R
Terms and licenses: Academic/Nonprofit Terms; Industry Terms: Not Available to Industry
Depositor comments: Please note that the ORFs in this collection were cloned open-ended (without a stop codon).
How to cite: KHBD00037 was a gift from Bart Deplancke (Addgene plasmid # 34199 ; http://n2t.net/addgene:34199 ; RRID:Addgene_34199)
